Addgene plasmid #220707: AiP1345 - pAAV-AiE2057m-minBG-iCre
Purpose: AiE2057m is an enhancer sequence, designed to induce cre-dependent recombination in specific populations of brain cells
Depositing lab: Allen Institute for Brain Science & Bosiljka Tasic. Depositing organization: Allen Institute. Publication: A suite of enhancer AAVs and transgenic mouse lines for genetic access to cortical cell types. Ben-Simon Y, Hooper M, Narayan S, Daigle TL, Dwivedi D, Way SW, Oster A, Stafford DA, Mich JK, Taormina MJ, Martinez RA, Opitz-Araya X, Roth JR, Alexander JR, Allen S, Amster A, Arbuckle J, Ayala A, Baker PM, Bakken TE, Barcelli T, Barta S, Bendrick J, Bertagnolli D, Bielstein C, Bishwakarma P, Bowlus J, Boyer G, Brouner K, Casian B, Casper T, Chakka AB, Chakrabarty R, Chance RK, Chavan S, Clark M, Colbert K, Collman F, Daniel S, Departee M, DiValentin P, Donadio N, Dotson N, Egdorf T, Fliss T, Gabitto M, Garcia J, Gary A, Gasperini M, Gloe J, Goldy J, Gore BB, Graybuck L, Greisman N, Haeseleer F, Halterman C, Haradon Z, Hastings SD, Helback O, Ho W, Hockemeyer D, Huang C, Huff S, Hunker A, Johansen N, Jones D, Juneau Z, Kalmbach B, Kannan M, Khem S, Kussick E, Kutsal R, Larsen R, Lee C, Lee AY, Leibly M, Lenz GH, Li S, Liang E, Lusk N, Madigan Z, Malloy J, Malone J, McCue R, Melchor J, Mollenkopf T, Moosman S, Morin E, Newman D, Ng L, Ngo K, Omstead V, Otto S, Oyama A, Pena N, Pham T, Phillips E, Pom CA, Potekhina L, Ransford S, Ray PL, Rette D, Reynoldson C, Rimorin C, Rocha D, Ruiz A, Sanchez REA, Sawyer L, Sedeno-Cortes A, Sevigny JP, Shapovalova N, Shepard N, Shulga L, Sigler AR, Siverts L, Soliman S, Somasundaram S, Staats B, Stewart K, Szelenyi E, Tieu M, Trader C, Tran A, van Velthoven CTJ, Walker M, Wang Y, Weed N, Wirthlin M, Wood T, Wynalda B, Yao Z, Zhou T, Ariza J, Dee N, Reding M, Ronellenfitch K, Mufti S, Sunkin SM, Smith KA, Esposito L, Waters J, Thyagarajan B, Yao S, Lein ES, Zeng H, Levi BP, Ngai J, Ting JT, Tasic B. Cell. 2025 May 16:S0092-8674(25)00513-6. doi: 10.1016/j.cell.2025.05.002. PubMed 40403729.
Backbone
  Vector backbone: pAAV2
  Vector type: AAV
Growth in bacteria
  Bacterial resistance: Ampicillin, 100 μg/mL
  Growth temperature: 37°C
  Growth strain: NEB Stable
  Copy number: High Copy
Gene/Insert
  Gene/Insert name: iCre
  Species: Synthetic
  Promoter: minBG
  Cloning method: Gibson Cloning
Terms and licenses: Academic/Nonprofit Terms; Industry Terms: Not Available to Industry
Depositor comments: 5' Cloning Site: MluI (not destroyed), 3' Cloning Site: SgrAI (not destroyed). Please visit https://doi.org/10.1101/2024.06.10.597244 for bioRxiv preprint.
How to cite: AiP1345 - pAAV-AiE2057m-minBG-iCre was a gift from Allen Institute for Brain Science & Bosiljka Tasic (Addgene plasmid # 220707 ; http://n2t.net/addgene:220707 ; RRID:Addgene_220707)
