[The description below was written by a language model from this plasmid's Addgene catalogue record and pLannotate feature annotations shown in this document.]
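Description:
AiP1345 - pAAV-AiE2057m-minBG-iCre is an adeno-associated virus transfer plasmid built on a pAAV2 backbone and intended for packaging recombinant AAV that delivers Cre recombinase to defined brain cell populations. In bacteria it is maintained by a high-copy ColE1/pUC-type origin and selected through the AmpR β-lactamase gene under its own promoter. The backbone also carries an f1 phage origin and short remnants of pBR322 bom and rop sequences. AAV2 inverted terminal repeats bracket the payload and supply the signals for genome replication and encapsidation. The automated annotation identifies one full ITR downstream of the cassette and only two short ITR fragments on the upstream side, which may reflect the difficulty of sequencing or annotating these repeats rather than their absence. The record lists a recombination-deficient propagation strain, consistent with the need to keep ITRs stable.

The expression cassette places the AiE2057m enhancer upstream of the minBG minimal promoter, generally understood as a minimal beta-globin promoter. On its own, such a promoter has little activity, so transcription depends on the enhancer and is restricted to cells where that enhancer is active. This pair drives iCre, a synthetic codon-improved version of phage P1 Cre, followed by the human growth hormone polyadenylation signal. The feature table does not annotate the enhancer or the promoter, which presumably occupy the unannotated region ahead of the Cre coding sequence. The enhancer was inserted by Gibson cloning between retained MluI and SgrAI sites. The exact target cell type is not stated. The construct belongs to a suite of enhancer AAVs for genetic access to cortical cell types. It is used to trigger recombination of loxP-flanked alleles or Cre-dependent reporters and effectors in the enhancer-defined population.
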