Features (pLannotate 1.2.2; 12 found; start..end, strand, type, name):
    544..1569    +  CDS            cre: RECR_BPP1 - Experimental evidence at protein level: Swiss-Prot protein existence level 1. Catalyzes site-specific recombination between two 34-base- pair LOXP sites. Its role is to maintain the phage genome as a monomeric unit-copy plasmid in the lysogenic state. From Escherichia phage P1 (Bacteriophage P1).
   1592..2068    +  polyA_signal   hGH poly(A) signal: human growth hormone polyadenylation signal
   2108..2248    +  repeat_region  AAV2 ITR: inverted terminal repeat of adeno-associated virus serotype 2 inverted
   2253..2304    -  misc_feature   bom (fragment): basis of mobility region from pBR322
   2323..2778    +  rep_origin     f1 ori (sequence partly withheld): f1 bacteriophage origin of replication; arrow indicates direction of (+) strand synthesis
   2779..2828    -  misc_feature   bom (fragment): basis of mobility region from pBR322
   2930..2965    -  CDS            rop (fragment): Rop protein, which maintains plasmids at low copy number; rop
   3060..3164    +  promoter       AmpR promoter: bla
   3165..4025    +  CDS            AmpR: β-lactamase; bla; confers resistance to ampicillin, carbenicillin, and related antibiotics
   4196..4784    +  rep_origin     ori: high-copy-number ColE1/pMB1/pBR322/pUC origin of replication
   4857..4884    +  repeat_region  AAV2 ITR (fragment): inverted terminal repeat of adeno-associated virus serotype 2 inverted
   4913..4940    +  repeat_region  AAV2 ITR (fragment): inverted terminal repeat of adeno-associated virus serotype 2 inverted
>Addgene plasmid #220707 | AiP1345 - pAAV-AiE2057m-minBG-iCre | addgene full sequence | sequence record 462034 | Addgene NGS Result
CCCAGGATCTATTGACATCCAACATCGGATGGAGAAACTGAAGTTCACATCATAGCTCATCTCTCATAGT
ATCCTATACGGTGTTTCTCTTTCTTGGAGAAACAACCCCACCCCACCCGCCTTGATGTTAATGCCAGGAC
ACACATGTTTTCTTGACCCCACTTCTCTGATCACTCATCGCTCTGCTTCCTCAGCCTGTTGTTGGTACCA
GTTCTCAGATAGTTGCAGTCTCCAAGTTCAGTTCCTACCGATTTATGCCATGCTGTCTTTTTTGAGAAAT
ACCACTCACCATGTGAGTGAATCTGTGAATGCCTCCTAAATGCCCGTTGCCAATTTGAGAATAAAAGTTC
ATGTGATTATGTTCAAGGCATTTCAGATTAAATATGACCAAAATCACTCCGTGGTGCCTTCCTGTACGCC
TCACCGTGAATCCAGTTTGCTTAAGGAGCTCGGGCTGGGCATAAAAGTCAGGGCAGAGCCATCTATTGCT
TACATTTGCTTCTGGGATCCGCCACCATGGTGCCCAAGAAGAAGAGGAAAGTCTCCAACCTGCTGACTGT
GCACCAAAACCTGCCTGCCCTCCCTGTGGATGCCACCTCTGATGAAGTCAGGAAGAACCTGATGGACATG
TTCAGGGACAGGCAGGCCTTCTCTGAACACACCTGGAAGATGCTCCTGTCTGTGTGCAGATCCTGGGCTG
CCTGGTGCAAGCTGAACAACAGGAAATGGTTCCCTGCTGAACCTGAGGATGTGAGGGACTACCTCCTGTA
CCTGCAAGCCAGAGGCCTGGCTGTGAAGACCATCCAACAGCACCTGGGCCAGCTCAACATGCTGCACAGG
AGATCTGGCCTGCCTCGCCCTTCTGACTCCAATGCTGTGTCCCTGGTGATGAGGAGAATCAGAAAGGAGA
ATGTGGATGCTGGGGAGAGAGCCAAGCAGGCCCTGGCCTTTGAACGCACTGACTTTGACCAAGTCAGATC
CCTGATGGAGAACTCTGACAGATGCCAGGACATCAGGAACCTGGCCTTCCTGGGCATTGCCTACAACACC
CTGCTGCGCATTGCCGAAATTGCCAGAATCAGAGTGAAGGACATCTCCCGCACCGATGGTGGGAGAATGC
TGATCCACATTGGCAGGACCAAGACCCTGGTGTCCACAGCTGGTGTGGAGAAGGCCCTGTCCCTGGGGGT
TACCAAGCTGGTGGAGAGATGGATCTCTGTGTCTGGTGTGGCTGATGACCCCAACAACTACCTGTTCTGC
CGGGTCAGAAAGAATGGTGTGGCTGCCCCTTCTGCCACCTCCCAACTGTCCACCCGGGCCCTGGAAGGGA
TCTTTGAGGCCACCCACCGCCTGATCTATGGTGCCAAGGATGACTCTGGGCAGAGATACCTGGCCTGGTC
TGGCCACTCTGCCAGAGTGGGTGCTGCCAGGGACATGGCCAGGGCTGGTGTGTCCATCCCTGAAATCATG
CAGGCTGGTGGCTGGACCAATGTGAACATTGTGATGAACTACATCAGAAACCTGGACTCTGAGACTGGGG
CCATGGTGAGGCTGCTCGAGGATGGGGACTAAGGCTGCTCGAGAGATCTACGGGTGGCATCCCTGTGACC
CCTCCCCAGTGCCTCTCCTGGCCCTGGAAGTTGCCACTCCAGTGCCCACCAGCCTTGTCCTAATAAAATT
AAGTTGCATCATTTTGTCTGACTAGGTGTCCTTCTATAATATTATGGGGTGGAGGGGGGTGGTATGGAGC
AAGGGGCAAGTTGGGAAGACAACCTGTAGGGCCTGCGGGGTCTATTGGGAACCAAGCTGGAGTGCAGTGG
CACAATCTTGGCTCACTGCAATCTCCGCCTCCTGGGTTCAAGCGATTCTCCTGCCTCAGCCTCCCGAGTT
GTTGGGATTCCAGGCATGCATGACCAGGCTCAGCTAATTTTTGTTTTTTTGGTAGAGACGGGGTTTCACC
ATATTGGCCAGGCTGGTCTCCAACTCCTAATCTCAGGTGATCTACCCACCTTGGCCTCCCAAATTGCTGG
GATTACAGGCGTGAACCACTGCTCCCTTCCCTGTCCTTCTGATTTTGTAGGTAACCACGTGCGGACCGAG
CGGCCGCAGGAACCCCTAGTGATGGAGTTGGCCACTCCCTCTCTGCGCGCTCGCTCGCTCACTGAGGCCG
GGCGACCAAAGGTCGCCCGACGCCCGGGCTTTGCCCGGGCGGCCTCAGTGAGCGAGCGAGCGCGCAGCTG
CCTGCAGGGGCGCCTGATGCGGTATTTTCTCCTTACGCATCTGTGCGGTATTTCACACCGCATA
[95 nt withheld, positions 2305-2399]
T
[46 nt withheld, positions 2401-2446]
C
[141 nt withheld, positions 2448-2588]
CCTTTGACGTTGGAGTCCACGTTCTTT
[37 nt withheld, positions 2616-2652]
ACTCTATCTCGGGCTATTCTTTTGATTTATAAGGGATTTTGCCGATTTCGGTCTATTGGTTAAAAAATGA
GCTGATTTAACAAAAATTTAACGCGAATTTTAACAAAATATTAACGTTTACAATTTTATGGTGCACTCTC
AGTACAATCTGCTCTGATGCCGCATAGTTAAGCCAGCCCCGACACCCGCCAACACCCGCTGACGCGCCCT
GACGGGCTTGTCTGCTCCCGGCATCCGCTTACAGACAAGCTGTGACCGTCTCCGGGAGCTGCATGTGTCA
GAGGTTTTCACCGTCATCACCGAAACGCGCGAGACGAAAGGGCCTCGTGATACGCCTATTTTTATAGGTT
AATGTCATGATAATAATGGTTTCTTAGACGTCAGGTGGCACTTTTCGGGGAAATGTGCGCGGAACCCCTA
TTTGTTTATTTTTCTAAATACATTCAAATATGTATCCGCTCATGAGACAATAACCCTGATAAATGCTTCA
ATAATATTGAAAAAGGAAGAGTATGAGTATTCAACATTTCCGTGTCGCCCTTATTCCCTTTTTTGCGGCA
TTTTGCCTTCCTGTTTTTGCTCACCCAGAAACGCTGGTGAAAGTAAAAGATGCTGAAGATCAGTTGGGTG
CACGAGTGGGTTACATCGAACTGGATCTCAACAGCGGTAAGATCCTTGAGAGTTTTCGCCCCGAAGAACG
TTTTCCAATGATGAGCACTTTTAAAGTTCTGCTATGTGGCGCGGTATTATCCCGTATTGACGCCGGGCAA
GAGCAACTCGGTCGCCGCATACACTATTCTCAGAATGACTTGGTTGAGTACTCACCAGTCACAGAAAAGC
ATCTTACGGATGGCATGACAGTAAGAGAATTATGCAGTGCTGCCATAACCATGAGTGATAACACTGCGGC
CAACTTACTTCTGACAACGATCGGAGGACCGAAGGAGCTAACCGCTTTTTTGCACAACATGGGGGATCAT
GTAACTCGCCTTGATCGTTGGGAACCGGAGCTGAATGAAGCCATACCAAACGACGAGCGTGACACCACGA
TGCCTGTAGCAATGGCAACAACGTTGCGCAAACTATTAACTGGCGAACTACTTACTCTAGCTTCCCGGCA
ACAATTAATAGACTGGATGGAGGCGGATAAAGTTGCAGGACCACTTCTGCGCTCGGCCCTTCCGGCTGGC
TGGTTTATTGCTGATAAATCTGGAGCCGGTGAGCGTGGGTCTCGCGGTATCATTGCAGCACTGGGGCCAG
ATGGTAAGCCCTCCCGTATCGTAGTTATCTACACGACGGGGAGTCAGGCAACTATGGATGAACGAAATAG
ACAGATCGCTGAGATAGGTGCCTCACTGATTAAGCATTGGTAACTGTCAGACCAAGTTTACTCATATATA
CTTTAGATTGATTTAAAACTTCATTTTTAATTTAAAAGGATCTAGGTGAAGATCCTTTTTGATAATCTCA
TGACCAAAATCCCTTAACGTGAGTTTTCGTTCCACTGAGCGTCAGACCCCGTAGAAAAGATCAAAGGATC
TTCTTGAGATCCTTTTTTTCTGCGCGTAATCTGCTGCTTGCAAACAAAAAAACCACCGCTACCAGCGGTG
GTTTGTTTGCCGGATCAAGAGCTACCAACTCTTTTTCCGAAGGTAACTGGCTTCAGCAGAGCGCAGATAC
CAAATACTGTTCTTCTAGTGTAGCCGTAGTTAGGCCACCACTTCAAGAACTCTGTAGCACCGCCTACATA
CCTCGCTCTGCTAATCCTGTTACCAGTGGCTGCTGCCAGTGGCGATAAGTCGTGTCTTACCGGGTTGGAC
TCAAGACGATAGTTACCGGATAAGGCGCAGCGGTCGGGCTGAACGGGGGGTTCGTGCACACAGCCCAGCT
TGGAGCGAACGACCTACACCGAACTGAGATACCTACAGCGTGAGCTATGAGAAAGCGCCACGCTTCCCGA
AGGGAGAAAGGCGGACAGGTATCCGGTAAGCGGCAGGGTCGGAACAGGAGAGCGCACGAGGGAGCTTCCA
GGGGGAAACGCCTGGTATCTTTATAGTCCTGTCGGGTTTCGCCACCTCTGACTTGAGCGTCGATTTTTGT
GATGCTCGTCAGGGGGGCGGAGCCTATGGAAAAACGCCAGCAACGCGGCCTTTTTACGGTTCCTGGCCTT
TTGCTGGCCTTTTGCTCACATGTCCTGCAGGCAGCTGCGCGCTCGCTCGCTCACTGAGGCCGCCCGGGCG
TCGGGCGACCTTTGGTCGCCCGGCCTCAGTGAGCGAGCGAGCGCGCAGAGAGGGAGTGGCCAACTCCATC
ACTAGGGGTTCCTGCGGCCGCACGCGT
